>Addgene plasmid #157749 | pcDNA 3.1 AURKA deltaNter | depositor full sequence | sequence record 304550 | pcDNA 3.1 AURKA deltaNter  sequence 6455 bps
ACCGTAAAAAGGCCGCGTTGCTGGCGTTTTTCCATAGGCTCCGCCCCCCTGACGAGCATCACAAAAATCG
ACGCTCAAGTCAGAGGTGGCGAAACCCGACAGGACTATAAAGATACCAGGCGTTTCCCCCTGGAAGCTCC
CTCGTGCGCTCTCCTGTTCCGACCCTGCCGCTTACCGGATACCTGTCCGCCTTTCTCCCTTCGGGAAGCG
TGGCGCTTTCTCATAGCTCACGCTGTAGGTATCTCAGTTCGGTGTAGGTCGTTCGCTCCAAGCTGGGCTG
TGTGCACGAACCCCCCGTTCAGCCCGACCGCTGCGCCTTATCCGGTAACTATCGTCTTGAGTCCAACCCG
GTAAGACACGACTTATCGCCACTGGCAGCAGCCACTGGTAACAGGATTAGCAGAGCGAGGTATGTAGGCG
GTGCTACAGAGTTCTTGAAGTGGTGGCCTAACTACGGCTACACTAGAAGAACAGTATTTGGTATCTGCGC
TCTGCTGAAGCCAGTTACCTTCGGAAAAAGAGTTGGTAGCTCTTGATCCGGCAAACAAACCACCGCTGGT
AGCGGTTTTTTTGTTTGCAAGCAGCAGATTACGCGCAGAAAAAAAGGATCTCAAGAAGATCCTTTGATCT
TTTCTACGGGGTCTGACGCTCAGTGGAACGAAAACTCACGTTAAGGGATTTTGGTCATGAGATTATCAAA
AAGGATCTTCACCTAGATCCTTTTAAATTAAAAATGAAGTTTTAAATCAATCTAAAGTATATATGAGTAA
ACTTGGTCTGACAGTTACCAATGCTTAATCAGTGAGGCACCTATCTCAGCGATCTGTCTATTTCGTTCAT
CCATAGTTGCCTGACTCCCCGTCGTGTAGATAACTACGATACGGGAGGGCTTACCATCTGGCCCCAGTGC
TGCAATGATACCGCGAGACCCACGCTCACCGGCTCCAGATTTATCAGCAATAAACCAGCCAGCCGGAAGG
GCCGAGCGCAGAAGTGGTCCTGCAACTTTATCCGCCTCCATCCAGTCTATTAATTGTTGCCGGGAAGCTA
GAGTAAGTAGTTCGCCAGTTAATAGTTTGCGCAACGTTGTTGCCATTGCTACAGGCATCGTGGTGTCACG
CTCGTCGTTTGGTATGGCTTCATTCAGCTCCGGTTCCCAACGATCAAGGCGAGTTACATGATCCCCCATG
TTGTGCAAAAAAGCGGTTAGCTCCTTCGGTCCTCCGATCGTTGTCAGAAGTAAGTTGGCCGCAGTGTTAT
CACTCATGGTTATGGCAGCACTGCATAATTCTCTTACTGTCATGCCATCCGTAAGATGCTTTTCTGTGAC
TGGTGAGTACTCAACCAAGTCATTCTGAGAATAGTGTATGCGGCGACCGAGTTGCTCTTGCCCGGCGTCA
ATACGGGATAATACCGCGCCACATAGCAGAACTTTAAAAGTGCTCATCATTGGAAAACGTTCTTCGGGGC
GAAAACTCTCAAGGATCTTACCGCTGTTGAGATCCAGTTCGATGTAACCCACTCGTGCACCCAACTGATC
TTCAGCATCTTTTACTTTCACCAGCGTTTCTGGGTGAGCAAAAACAGGAAGGCAAAATGCCGCAAAAAAG
GGAATAAGGGCGACACGGAAATGTTGAATACTCATACTCTTCCTTTTTCAATATTATTGAAGCATTTATC
AGGGTTATTGTCTCATGAGCGGATACATATTTGAATGTATTTAGAAAAATAAACAAATAGGGGTTCCGCG
CACATTTCCCCGAAAAGTGCCACCTGACGTCGACGGATCGGGAGATCTCCCGATCCCCTATGGTGCACTC
TCAGTACAATCTGCTCTGATGCCGCATAGTTAAGCCAGTATCTGCTCCCTGCTTGTGTGTTGGAGGTCGC
TGAGTAGTGCGCGAGCAAAATTTAAGCTACAACAAGGCAAGGCTTGACCGACAATTGCATGAAGAATCTG
CTTAGGGTTAGGCGTTTTGCGCTGCTTCGCGATGTACGGGCCAGATATACGCGTTGACATTGATTATTGA
CTAGTTATTAATAGTAATCAATTACGGGGTCATTAGTTCATAGCCCATATATGGAGTTCCGCGTTACATA
ACTTACGGTAAATGGCCCGCCTGGCTGACCGCCCAACGACCCCCGCCCATTGACGTCAATAATGACGTAT
GTTCCCATAGTAACGCCAATAGGGACTTTCCATTGACGTCAATGGGTGGAGTATTTACGGTAAACTGCCC
ACTTGGCAGTACATCAAGTGTATCATATGCCAAGTACGCCCCCTATTGACGTCAATGACGGTAAATGGCC
CGCCTGGCATTATGCCCAGTACATGACCTTATGGGACTTTCCTACTTGGCAGTACATCTACGTATTAGTC
ATCGCTATTACCATGGTGATGCGGTTTTGGCAGTACATCAATGGGCGTGGATAGCGGTTTGACTCACGGG
GATTTCCAAGTCTCCACCCCATTGACGTCAATGGGAGTTTGTTTTGGCACCAAAATCAACGGGACTTTCC
AAAATGTCGTAACAACTCCGCCCCATTGACGCAAATGGGCGGTAGGCGTGTACGGTGGGAGGTCTATATA
AGCAGAGCTCTCTGGCTAACTAGAGAACCCACTGCTTACTGGCTTATCGAAATTAATACGACTCACTATA
GGGAGACCCAAGCTGGCTAGCGTTTAAACTTAAGCTTATGTCAAATTCTTCCCAGCGCATTCCTTTGCAA
GCACAAAAACTTGTCTCCAGTCACAAGCCGGTTCAGAATCAGAAGCAGAAGCAATTGCAGGCAACCAGTG
TACCTCATCCTGTCTCCAGGCCACTGAATAACACCCAAAAGAGCAAGCAGCCCCTGCCATCGGCACCTGA
AAATAATCCTGAGGAGGAACTGGCATCAAAACAGAAAAATGAAGAATCAAAAAAGAGGCAGTGGGCTTTG
GAAGACTTTGAAATTGGTCGCCCTCTGGGTAAAGGAAAGTTTGGTAATGTTTATTTGGCAAGAGAAAAGC
AAAGCAAGTTTATTCTGGCTCTTAAAGTGTTATTTAAAGCTCAGCTGGAGAAAGCCGGAGTGGAGCATCA
GCTCAGAAGAGAAGTAGAAATACAGTCCCACCTTCGGCATCCTAATATTCTTAGACTGTATGGTTATTTC
CATGATGCTACCAGAGTCTACCTAATTCTGGAATATGCACCACTTGGAACAGTTTATAGAGAACTTCAGA
AACTTTCAAAGTTTGATGAGCAGAGAACTGCTACTTATATAACAGAATTGGCAAATGCACTATCATATTG
CCATTCGAAGAGAGTTATTCATAGAGACATTAAGCCAGAGAACTTACTTCTTGGATCAGCTGGAGAGCTT
AAAATTGCAGATTTTGGGTGGTCAGTACATGCTCCATCTTCCAGGAGGACCACTCTCTGTGGCACCCTGG
ACTACCTGCCCCCTGAAATGATTGAAGGTCGGATGCATGATGAGAAGGTGGATCTCTGGAGCCTTGGAGT
TCTTTGCTATGAATTTTTAGTTGGGAAGCCTCCTTTTGAGGCAAACACATACCAAGAGACCTACAAAAGA
ATATCACGGGTTGAGTTCACATTCCCTGACTTTGTAACAGAGGGAGCCAGGGACCTCATTTCAAGACTGT
TGAAGCATAATCCCAGCCAGAGGCCAATGCTCAGAGAAGTACTTGAACACCCCTGGATCACAGCAAATTC
ATCAAAACCATCAAATTGCCAAAACAAAGAATCAGCTAGCAAACAGTCTGAATTCTGCAGATATCCAGCA
CAGTGGCGGCCGCTCGAGTCTAGAGGGCCCGTTTAAACCCGCTGATCAGCCTCGACTGTGCCTTCTAGTT
GCCAGCCATCTGTTGTTTGCCCCTCCCCCGTGCCTTCCTTGACCCTGGAAGGTGCCACTCCCACTGTCCT
TTCCTAATAAAATGAGGAAATTGCATCGCATTGTCTGAGTAGGTGTCATTCTATTCTGGGGGGTGGGGTG
GGGCAGGACAGCAAGGGGGAGGATTGGGAAGACAATAGCAGGCATGCTGGGGATGCGGTGGGCTCTATGG
CTTCTGAGGCGGAAAGAACCAGCTGGGGCTCTAGGGGGTATCCCC
[124 nt withheld, positions 4106-4229]
C
[91 nt withheld, positions 4231-4321]
A
[49 nt withheld, positions 4323-4371]
CCTTTGACGTTGGAGTCCACGTTCTTT
[37 nt withheld, positions 4399-4435]
ACCCTATCTCGGTCTATTCTTTTGATTTATAAGGGATTTTGCCGATTTCGGCCTATTGGTTAAAAAATGA
GCTGATTTAACAAAAATTTAACGCGAATTAATTCTGTGGAATGTGTGTCAGTTAGGGTGTGGAAAGTCCC
CAGGCTCCCCAGCAGGCAGAAGTATGCAAAGCATGCATCTCAATTAGTCAGCAACCAGGTGTGGAAAGTC
CCCAGGCTCCCCAGCAGGCAGAAGTATGCAAAGCATGCATCTCAATTAGTCAGCAACCATAGTCCCGCCC
CTAACTCCGCCCATCCCGCCCCTAACTCCGCCCAGTTCCGCCCATTCTCCGCCCCATGGCTGACTAATTT
TTTTTATTTATGCAGAGGCCGAGGCCGCCTCTGCCTCTGAGCTATTCCAGAAGTAGTGAGGAGGCTTTTT
TGGAGGCCTAGGCTTTTGCAAAAAGCTCCCGGGAGCTTGTATATCCATTTTCGGATCTGATCAAGAGACA
GGATGAGGATCGTTTCGCATGATTGAACAAGATGGATTGCACGCAGGTTCTCCGGCCGCTTGGGTGGAGA
GGCTATTCGGCTATGACTGGGCACAACAGACAATCGGCTGCTCTGATGCCGCCGTGTTCCGGCTGTCAGC
GCAGGGGCGCCCGGTTCTTTTTGTCAAGACCGACCTGTCCGGTGCCCTGAATGAACTGCAGGACGAGGCA
GCGCGGCTATCGTGGCTGGCCACGACGGGCGTTCCTTGCGCAGCTGTGCTCGACGTTGTCACTGAAGCGG
GAAGGGACTGGCTGCTATTGGGCGAAGTGCCGGGGCAGGATCTCCTGTCATCTCACCTTGCTCCTGCCGA
GAAAGTATCCATCATGGCTGATGCAATGCGGCGGCTGCATACGCTTGATCCGGCTACCTGCCCATTCGAC
CACCAAGCGAAACATCGCATCGAGCGAGCACGTACTCGGATGGAAGCCGGTCTTGTCGATCAGGATGATC
TGGACGAAGAGCATCAGGGGCTCGCGCCAGCCGAACTGTTCGCCAGGCTCAAGGCGCGCATGCCCGACGG
CGAGGATCTCGTCGTGACCCATGGCGATGCCTGCTTGCCGAATATCATGGTGGAAAATGGCCGCTTTTCT
GGATTCATCGACTGTGGCCGGCTGGGTGTGGCGGACCGCTATCAGGACATAGCGTTGGCTACCCGTGATA
TTGCTGAAGAGCTTGGCGGCGAATGGGCTGACCGCTTCCTCGTGCTTTACGGTATCGCCGCTCCCGATTC
GCAGCGCATCGCCTTCTATCGCCTTCTTGACGAGTTCTTCTGAGCGGGACTCTGGGGTTCGAAATGACCG
ACCAAGCGACGCCCAACCTGCCATCACGAGATTTCGATTCCACCGCCGCCTTCTATGAAAGGTTGGGCTT
CGGAATCGTTTTCCGGGACGCCGGCTGGATGATCCTCCAGCGCGGGGATCTCATGCTGGAGTTCTTCGCC
CACCCCAACTTGTTTATTGCAGCTTATAATGGTTACAAATAAAGCAATAGCATCACAAATTTCACAAATA
AAGCATTTTTTTCACTGCATTCTAGTTGTGGTTTGTCCAAACTCATCAATGTATCTTATCATGTCTGTAT
ACCGTCGACCTCTAGCTAGAGCTTGGCGTAATCATGGTCATAGCTGTTTCCTGTGTGAAATTGTTATCCG
CTCACAATTCCACACAACATACGAGCCGGAAGCATAAAGTGTAAAGCCTGGGGTGCCTAATGAGTGAGCT
AACTCACATTAATTGCGTTGCGCTCACTGCCCGCTTTCCAGTCGGGAAACCTGTCGTGCCAGCTGCATTA
ATGAATCGGCCAACGCGCGGGGAGAGGCGGTTTGCGTATTGGGCGCTCTTCCGCTTCCTCGCTCACTGAC
TCGCTGCGCTCGGTCGTTCGGCTGCGGCGAGCGGTATCAGCTCACTCAAAGGCGGTAATACGGTTATCCA
CAGAATCAGGGGATAACGCAGGAAAGAACATGTGAGCAAAAGGCCAGCAAAAGGCCAGGA
Features (pLannotate 1.2.2; 21 found; start..end, strand, type, name):
     29..614     -  rep_origin     ori: high-copy-number ColE1/pMB1/pBR322/pUC origin of replication
    785..1645    -  CDS            AmpR: β-lactamase; bla; confers resistance to ampicillin, carbenicillin, and related antibiotics
   1646..1750    -  promoter       AmpR promoter: bla
   1809..1861    -  misc_feature   bom (fragment): basis of mobility region from pBR322
   2016..2395    +  enhancer       CMV enhancer: human cytomegalovirus immediate early enhancer
   2396..2599    +  promoter       CMV promoter: human cytomegalovirus (CMV) immediate early promoter
   2595..2628    +  LTR            5' LTR (truncated) (fragment): truncated 5' long terminal repeat (LTR) from HIV-1
   2644..2662    +  promoter       T7 promoter: promoter for bacteriophage T7 RNA polymerase
   2701..3759    +  CDS            AURKA (fragment): AURKA_HUMAN - Also known as AIK, AIRK1, ARK1, AURA, AYK1, BTAK, IAK1, STK15, STK6. Experimental evidence at protein level: Swiss-Prot protein existence level 1. Mitotic serine/threonine kinase that contributes to the regulation of cell cycle progression (PubMed:26246606, PubMed:12390251, PubMed:18615013, PubMed:11039908, PubMed:17125279, PubMed:17360485). Associates with the centrosome and the spindle microtubules during mitosis and plays a critical role in various mitotic events including the establishment of mitotic spindle, centrosome duplication, centrosome separation as well as maturation
   3836..4060    +  polyA_signal   bGH poly(A) signal: bovine growth hormone polyadenylation signal
   4064..4085    +  promoter       SV40 promoter (fragment): SV40 enhancer and early promoter
   4106..4534    +  rep_origin     f1 ori (sequence partly withheld): f1 bacteriophage origin of replication; arrow indicates direction of (+) strand synthesis
   4548..4877    +  promoter       SV40 promoter: SV40 enhancer and early promoter
   4944..5735    +  CDS            neo: KKA2_KLEPN - Also known as kan, nptII. Experimental evidence at protein level: Swiss-Prot protein existence level 1. Resistance to kanamycin, neomycin, paromomycin, ribostamycin, butirosin and gentamicin B. From Klebsiella pneumoniae.
   5759..5917    +  CDS            ble (fragment): BLE_KLEPN - Experimental evidence at protein level: Swiss-Prot protein existence level 1. Binding protein with a strong affinity to the bleomycin family of antibiotics. Binds to CL990; an antimitotic-antibiotic compound. From Klebsiella pneumoniae.
   5912..6033    +  polyA_signal   SV40 poly(A) signal: SV40 polyadenylation signal
   6106..6122    -  protein_bind   lac operator: The lac repressor binds to the lac operator to inhibit transcription in E. coli. This inhibition can be relieved by adding lactose or isopropyl-β-D-thiogalactopyranoside (IPTG). lac repressor encoded by lacI
   6130..6160    -  promoter       lac promoter: promoter for the E. coli lac operon
   6175..6196    -  protein_bind   CAP binding site: CAP binding activates transcription in the presence of cAMP. E. coli catabolite activator protein
   6209..6301    -  CDS            lacI (fragment): lac repressor; lacI; The lac repressor binds to the lac operator to inhibit transcription in E. coli. This inhibition can be relieved by adding lactose or isopropyl-β-D-thiogalactopyranoside (IPTG).
   6303..6436    -  rep_origin     RSF ori (fragment): Plasmids containing the RSF 1030 origin of replication can be propagated in E. coli cells that contain additional plasmids with compatible origins.
