>Addgene plasmid #157749 | pcDNA 3.1 AURKA deltaNter | addgene full sequence | sequence record 309555 | Addgene NGS Result
GACATTGATTATTGACTAGTTATTAATAGTAATCAATTACGGGGTCATTAGTTCATAGCCCATATATGGA
GTTCCGCGTTACATAACTTACGGTAAATGGCCCGCCTGGCTGACCGCCCAACGACCCCCGCCCATTGACG
TCAATAATGACGTATGTTCCCATAGTAACGCCAATAGGGACTTTCCATTGACGTCAATGGGTGGAGTATT
TACGGTAAACTGCCCACTTGGCAGTACATCAAGTGTATCATATGCCAAGTACGCCCCCTATTGACGTCAA
TGACGGTAAATGGCCCGCCTGGCATTATGCCCAGTACATGACCTTATGGGACTTTCCTACTTGGCAGTAC
ATCTACGTATTAGTCATCGCTATTACCATGGTGATGCGGTTTTGGCAGTACATCAATGGGCGTGGATAGC
GGTTTGACTCACGGGGATTTCCAAGTCTCCACCCCATTGACGTCAATGGGAGTTTGTTTTGGCACCAAAA
TCAACGGGACTTTCCAAAATGTCGTAACAACTCCGCCCCATTGACGCAAATGGGCGGTAGGCGTGTACGG
TGGGAGGTCTATATAAGCAGAGCTCTCTGGCTAACTAGAGAACCCACTGCTTACTGGCTTATCGAAATTA
ATACGACTCACTATAGGGAGACCCAAGCTGGCTAGCGTTTAAACTTAAGCTTATGTCAAATTCTTCCCAG
CGCGTTCCTTTGCAAGCACAAAAGCTTGTCTCCAGTCACAAGCCGGTTCAGAATCAGAAGCAGAAGCAAT
TGCAGGCAACCAGTGTACCTCATCCTGTCTCCAGGCCACTGAATAACACCCAAAAGAGCAAGCAGCCCCT
GCCATCGGCACCTGAAAATAATCCTGAGGAGGAACTGGCATCAAAACAGAAAAATGAAGAATCAAAAAAG
AGGCAGTGGGCTTTGGAAGACTTTGAAATTGGTCGCCCTCTGGGTAAAGGAAAGTTTGGTAATGTTTATT
TGGCAAGAGAAAAGCAAAGCAAGTTTATTCTGGCTCTTAAAGTGTTATTTAAAGCTCAGCTGGAGAAAGC
CGGAGTGGAGCATCAGCTCAGAAGAGAAGTAGAAATACAGTCCCACCTTCGGCATCCTAATATTCTTAGA
CTGTATGGTTATTTCCATGATGCTACCAGAGTCTACCTAATTCTGGAATATGCACCACTTGGAACAGTTT
ATAGAGAACTTCAGAAACTTTCAAAGTTTGATGAGCAGAGAACTGCTACTTATATAACAGAATTGGCAAA
TGCACTATCATATTGCCATTCGAAGAGAGTTATTCATAGAGACATTAAGCCAGAGAACTTACTTCTTGGA
TCAGCTGGAGAGCTTAAAATTGCAGATTTTGGGTGGTCAGTACATGCTCCATCTTCCAGGAGGACCACTC
TCTGTGGCACCCTGGACTACCTGCCCCCTGAAATGATTGAAGGTCGGATGCATGATGAGAAGGTGGATCT
CTGGAGCCTTGGAGTTCTTTGCTATGAATTTTTAGTTGGGAAGCCTCCTTTTGAGGCAAACACATACCAA
GAGACCTACAAAAGAATATCACGGGTTGAATTCACATTCCCTGACTTTGTAACAGAGGGAGCCAGGGACC
TCATTTCAAGACTGTTGAAGCATAATCCCAGCCAGAGGCCAATGCTCAGAGAAGTACTTGAACACCCCTG
GATCACAGCAAATTCATCAAAACCATCAAATTGCCAAAACAAAGAATCAGCTAGCAAACAGTCTGAATTC
TGCAGATATCCAGCACAGTGGCGGCCGCTCGAGTCTAGAGGGCCCGTTTAAACCCGCTGATCAGCCTCGA
CTGTGCCTTCTAGTTGCCAGCCATCTGTTGTTTGCCCCTCCCCCGTGCCTTCCTTGACCCTGGAAGGTGC
CACTCCCACTGTCCTTTCCTAATAAAATGAGGAAATTGCATCGCATTGTCTGAGTAGGTGTCATTCTATT
CTGGGGGGTGGGGTGGGGCAGGACAGCAAGGGGGAGGATTGGGAAGACAATAGCAGGCATGCTGGGGATG
CGGTGGGCTCTATGGCTTCTGAGGCGGAAAGAACCAGCTGGGGCTCTAGGGGGTATCCCC
[124 nt withheld, positions 2091-2214]
C
[91 nt withheld, positions 2216-2306]
A
[49 nt withheld, positions 2308-2356]
CCTTTGACGTTGGAGTCCACGTTCTTT
[37 nt withheld, positions 2384-2420]
ACCCTATCTCGGTCTATTCTTTTGATTTATAAGGGATTTTGCCGATTTCGGCCTATTGGTTAAAAAATGA
GCTGATTTAACAAAAATTTAACGCGAATTAATTCTGTGGAATGTGTGTCAGTTAGGGTGTGGAAAGTCCC
CAGGCTCCCCAGCAGGCAGAAGTATGCAAAGCATGCATCTCAATTAGTCAGCAACCAGGTGTGGAAAGTC
CCCAGGCTCCCCAGCAGGCAGAAGTATGCAAAGCATGCATCTCAATTAGTCAGCAACCATAGTCCCGCCC
CTAACTCCGCCCATCCCGCCCCTAACTCCGCCCAGTTCCGCCCATTCTCCGCCCCATGGCTGACTAATTT
TTTTTATTTATGCAGAGGCCGAGGCCGCCTCTGCCTCTGAGCTATTCCAGAAGTAGTGAGGAGGCTTTTT
TGGAGGCCTAGGCTTTTGCAAAAAGCTCCCGGGAGCTTGTATATCCATTTTCGGATCTGATCAAGAGACA
GGATGAGGATCGTTTCGCATGATTGAACAAGATGGATTGCACGCAGGTTCTCCGGCCGCTTGGGTGGAGA
GGCTATTCGGCTATGACTGGGCACAACAGACAATCGGCTGCTCTGATGCCGCCGTGTTCCGGCTGTCAGC
GCAGGGGCGCCCGGTTCTTTTTGTCAAGACCGACCTGTCCGGTGCCCTGAATGAACTGCAGGACGAGGCA
GCGCGGCTATCGTGGCTGGCCACGACGGGCGTTCCTTGCGCAGCTGTGCTCGACGTTGTCACTGAAGCGG
GAAGGGACTGGCTGCTATTGGGCGAAGTGCCGGGGCAGGATCTCCTGTCATCTCACCTTGCTCCTGCCGA
GAAAGTATCCATCATGGCTGATGCAATGCGGCGGCTGCATACGCTTGATCCGGCTACCTGCCCATTCGAC
CACCAAGCGAAACATCGCATCGAGCGAGCACGTACTCGGATGGAAGCCGGTCTTGTCGATCAGGATGATC
TGGACGAAGAGCATCAGGGGCTCGCGCCAGCCGAACTGTTCGCCAGGCTCAAGGCGCGCATGCCCGACGG
CGAGGATCTCGTCGTGACCCATGGCGATGCCTGCTTGCCGAATATCATGGTGGAAAATGGCCGCTTTTCT
GGATTCATCGACTGTGGCCGGCTGGGTGTGGCGGACCGCTATCAGGACATAGCGTTGGCTACCCGTGATA
TTGCTGAAGAGCTTGGCGGCGAATGGGCTGACCGCTTCCTCGTGCTTTACGGTATCGCCGCTCCCGATTC
GCAGCGCATCGCCTTCTATCGCCTTCTTGACGAGTTCTTCTGAGCGGGACTCTGGGGTTCGAAATGACCG
ACCAAGCGACGCCCAACCTGCCATCACGAGATTTCGATTCCACCGCCGCCTTCTATGAAAGGTTGGGCTT
CGGAATCGTTTTCCGGGACGCCGGCTGGATGATCCTCCAGCGCGGGGATCTCATGCTGGAGTTCTTCGCC
CACCCCAACTTGTTTATTGCAGCTTATAATGGTTACAAATAAAGCAATAGCATCACAAATTTCACAAATA
AAGCATTTTTTTCACTGCATTCTAGTTGTGGTTTGTCCAAACTCATCAATGTATCTTATCATGTCTGTAT
ACCGTCGACCTCTAGCTAGAGCTTGGCGTAATCATGGTCATAGCTGTTTCCTGTGTGAAATTGTTATCCG
CTCACAATTCCACACAACATACGAGCCGGAAGCATAAAGTGTAAAGCCTGGGGTGCCTAATGAGTGAGCT
AACTCACATTAATTGCGTTGCGCTCACTGCCCGCTTTCCAGTCGGGAAACCTGTCGTGCCAGCTGCATTA
ATGAATCGGCCAACGCGCGGGGAGAGGCGGTTTGCGTATTGGGCGCTCTTCCGCTTCCTCGCTCACTGAC
TCGCTGCGCTCGGTCGTTCGGCTGCGGCGAGCGGTATCAGCTCACTCAAAGGCGGTAATACGGTTATCCA
CAGAATCAGGGGATAACGCAGGAAAGAACATGTGAGCAAAAGGCCAGCAAAAGGCCAGGAACCGTAAAAA
GGCCGCGTTGCTGGCGTTTTTCCATAGGCTCCGCCCCCCTGACGAGCATCACAAAAATCGACGCTCAAGT
CAGAGGTGGCGAAACCCGACAGGACTATAAAGATACCAGGCGTTTCCCCCTGGAAGCTCCCTCGTGCGCT
CTCCTGTTCCGACCCTGCCGCTTACCGGATACCTGTCCGCCTTTCTCCCTTCGGGAAGCGTGGCGCTTTC
TCATAGCTCACGCTGTAGGTATCTCAGTTCGGTGTAGGTCGTTCGCTCCAAGCTGGGCTGTGTGCACGAA
CCCCCCGTTCAGCCCGACCGCTGCGCCTTATCCGGTAACTATCGTCTTGAGTCCAACCCGGTAAGACACG
ACTTATCGCCACTGGCAGCAGCCACTGGTAACAGGATTAGCAGAGCGAGGTATGTAGGCGGTGCTACAGA
GTTCTTGAAGTGGTGGCCTAACTACGGCTACACTAGAAGAACAGTATTTGGTATCTGCGCTCTGCTGAAG
CCAGTTACCTTCGGAAAAAGAGTTGGTAGCTCTTGATCCGGCAAACAAACCACCGCTGGTAGCGGTGGTT
TTTTTGTTTGCAAGCAGCAGATTACGCGCAGAAAAAAAGGATCTCAAGAAGATCCTTTGATCTTTTCTAC
GGGGTCTGACGCTCAGTGGAACGAAAACTCACGTTAAGGGATTTTGGTCATGAGATTATCAAAAAGGATC
TTCACCTAGATCCTTTTAAATTAAAAATGAAGTTTTAAATCAATCTAAAGTATATATGAGTAAACTTGGT
CTGACAGTTACCAATGCTTAATCAGTGAGGCACCTATCTCAGCGATCTGTCTATTTCGTTCATCCATAGT
TGCCTGACTCCCCGTCGTGTAGATAACTACGATACGGGAGGGCTTACCATCTGGCCCCAGTGCTGCAATG
ATACCGCGAGACCCACGCTCACCGGCTCCAGATTTATCAGCAATAAACCAGCCAGCCGGAAGGGCCGAGC
GCAGAAGTGGTCCTGCAACTTTATCCGCCTCCATCCAGTCTATTAATTGTTGCCGGGAAGCTAGAGTAAG
TAGTTCGCCAGTTAATAGTTTGCGCAACGTTGTTGCCATTGCTACAGGCATCGTGGTGTCACGCTCGTCG
TTTGGTATGGCTTCATTCAGCTCCGGTTCCCAACGATCAAGGCGAGTTACATGATCCCCCATGTTGTGCA
AAAAAGCGGTTAGCTCCTTCGGTCCTCCGATCGTTGTCAGAAGTAAGTTGGCCGCAGTGTTATCACTCAT
GGTTATGGCAGCACTGCATAATTCTCTTACTGTCATGCCATCCGTAAGATGCTTTTCTGTGACTGGTGAG
TACTCAACCAAGTCATTCTGAGAATAGTGTATGCGGCGACCGAGTTGCTCTTGCCCGGCGTCAATACGGG
ATAATACCGCGCCACATAGCAGAACTTTAAAAGTGCTCATCATTGGAAAACGTTCTTCGGGGCGAAAACT
CTCAAGGATCTTACCGCTGTTGAGATCCAGTTCGATGTAACCCACTCGTGCACCCAACTGATCTTCAGCA
TCTTTTACTTTCACCAGCGTTTCTGGGTGAGCAAAAACAGGAAGGCAAAATGCCGCAAAAAAGGGAATAA
GGGCGACACGGAAATGTTGAATACTCATACTCTTCCTTTTTCAATATTATTGAAGCATTTATCAGGGTTA
TTGTCTCATGAGCGGATACATATTTGAATGTATTTAGAAAAATAAACAAATAGGGGTTCCGCGCACATTT
CCCCGAAAAGTGCCACCTGACGTCGACGGATCGGGAGATCTCCCGATCCCCTATGGTGCACTCTCAGTAC
AATCTGCTCTGATGCCGCATAGTTAAGCCAGTATCTGCTCCCTGCTTGTGTGTTGGAGGTCGCTGAGTAG
TGCGCGAGCAAAATTTAAGCTACAACAAGGCAAGGCTTGACCGACAATTGCATGAAGAATCTGCTTAGGG
TTAGGCGTTTTGCGCTGCTTCGCGATGTACGGGCCAGATATACGCGTT
Features (pLannotate 1.2.2; 20 found; start..end, strand, type, name):
      1..380     +  enhancer       CMV enhancer: human cytomegalovirus immediate early enhancer
    381..584     +  promoter       CMV promoter: human cytomegalovirus (CMV) immediate early promoter
    580..613     +  LTR            5' LTR (truncated) (fragment): truncated 5' long terminal repeat (LTR) from HIV-1
    629..647     +  promoter       T7 promoter: promoter for bacteriophage T7 RNA polymerase
    686..1744    +  CDS            AURKA (fragment): AURKA_HUMAN - Also known as AIK, AIRK1, ARK1, AURA, AYK1, BTAK, IAK1, STK15, STK6. Experimental evidence at protein level: Swiss-Prot protein existence level 1. Mitotic serine/threonine kinase that contributes to the regulation of cell cycle progression (PubMed:26246606, PubMed:12390251, PubMed:18615013, PubMed:11039908, PubMed:17125279, PubMed:17360485). Associates with the centrosome and the spindle microtubules during mitosis and plays a critical role in various mitotic events including the establishment of mitotic spindle, centrosome duplication, centrosome separation as well as maturation
   1821..2045    +  polyA_signal   bGH poly(A) signal: bovine growth hormone polyadenylation signal
   2049..2070    +  promoter       SV40 promoter (fragment): SV40 enhancer and early promoter
   2091..2519    +  rep_origin     f1 ori (sequence partly withheld): f1 bacteriophage origin of replication; arrow indicates direction of (+) strand synthesis
   2533..2862    +  promoter       SV40 promoter: SV40 enhancer and early promoter
   2929..3720    +  CDS            neo: KKA2_KLEPN - Also known as kan, nptII. Experimental evidence at protein level: Swiss-Prot protein existence level 1. Resistance to kanamycin, neomycin, paromomycin, ribostamycin, butirosin and gentamicin B. From Klebsiella pneumoniae.
   3744..3902    +  CDS            ble (fragment): BLE_KLEPN - Experimental evidence at protein level: Swiss-Prot protein existence level 1. Binding protein with a strong affinity to the bleomycin family of antibiotics. Binds to CL990; an antimitotic-antibiotic compound. From Klebsiella pneumoniae.
   3897..4018    +  polyA_signal   SV40 poly(A) signal: SV40 polyadenylation signal
   4091..4107    -  protein_bind   lac operator: The lac repressor binds to the lac operator to inhibit transcription in E. coli. This inhibition can be relieved by adding lactose or isopropyl-β-D-thiogalactopyranoside (IPTG). lac repressor encoded by lacI
   4115..4145    -  promoter       lac promoter: promoter for the E. coli lac operon
   4160..4181    -  protein_bind   CAP binding site: CAP binding activates transcription in the presence of cAMP. E. coli catabolite activator protein
   4194..4286    -  CDS            lacI (fragment): lac repressor; lacI; The lac repressor binds to the lac operator to inhibit transcription in E. coli. This inhibition can be relieved by adding lactose or isopropyl-β-D-thiogalactopyranoside (IPTG).
   4469..5057    -  rep_origin     ori: high-copy-number ColE1/pMB1/pBR322/pUC origin of replication
   5228..6088    -  CDS            AmpR: β-lactamase; bla; confers resistance to ampicillin, carbenicillin, and related antibiotics
   6089..6193    -  promoter       AmpR promoter: bla
   6252..6304    -  misc_feature   bom (fragment): basis of mobility region from pBR322
