[The description below was written by a language model from this plasmid's Addgene catalogue record and pLannotate feature annotations shown in this document.]
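Description:
pcDNA 3.1 AURKA deltaNter is a mammalian expression plasmid built on the Invitrogen pcDNA3.1 backbone that carries a truncated human Aurora kinase A (AURKA) coding sequence lacking the first 30 amino acids. The insert of about 1.07 kb was placed between the HindIII and EcoRI sites of the polylinker, both of which remain intact. It sits downstream of the human cytomegalovirus immediate-early enhancer and promoter and upstream of the bovine growth hormone polyadenylation signal, giving strong constitutive transcription in transfected mammalian cells. A T7 promoter lies between the CMV promoter and the insert, which in principle permits in vitro transcription. No epitope tag or fluorescent reporter is annotated or listed, so the record indicates an untagged truncated kinase.

The plasmid is propagated in E. coli through a high-copy ColE1/pUC-type origin with ampicillin selection from the β-lactamase gene, and an f1 origin is also present. For mammalian cells, a separate cassette with the SV40 early promoter, the neomycin phosphotransferase gene and the SV40 polyadenylation signal allows G418 selection of stable lines. The short HIV-1 LTR, ble, lacI, bom and RSF ori fragments in the tables are probably backbone remnants or similarity-based hits rather than functional parts. The depositor sequence and the repository sequencing result are about 6.46 kb, differ by three nucleotides in length, and show the same element order from different start points.

AURKA is a mitotic serine/threonine kinase associated with centrosomes and the spindle. The stated purpose is to express it without its N-terminus in mammalian cells, and the associated publication concerns its localisation to mitochondria. The construct therefore fits tests of how the N-terminal region contributes to the kinase's localisation and function.
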