Addgene plasmid #157749: pcDNA 3.1 AURKA deltaNter
Purpose: Expression of AURKA without Nter in mammalian cells
Depositing lab: Marc Tramier. Depositing organization: CNRS UMR 6290, Institut de Génétique et Développement de Rennes (IGDR). Publication: Aurora kinase A localises to mitochondria to control organelle dynamics and energy production. Bertolin G, Bulteau AL, Alves-Guerra MC, Burel A, Lavault MT, Gavard O, Le Bras S, Gagne JP, Poirier GG, Le Borgne R, Prigent C, Tramier M. eLife. 2018 Aug 2;7. pii: 38111. doi: 10.7554/eLife.38111. PubMed 30070631.
Backbone
  Vector backbone: pcDNA3.1
  Backbone manufacturer: Invitrogen
  Backbone size w/o insert (bp): 5428
  Vector type: Mammalian Expression
  Selectable markers: Neomycin (select with G418)
Growth in bacteria
  Bacterial resistance: Ampicillin, 100 μg/mL
  Growth temperature: 37°C
  Growth strain: DH5alpha
  Copy number: High Copy
Gene/Insert
  Gene/Insert name: AURKA
  Species: H. sapiens (human)
  Insert size (bp): 1073
  Mutation: the first 30AA of Aurora A are lacking
  Entrez Gene: AURKA (a.k.a. AIK, ARK1, AURA, BTAK, PPP1R47, STK15, STK6, STK7)
  Promoter: CMV
  Cloning method: Restriction Enzyme; 5′ cloning site HindIII (not destroyed); 3′ cloning site EcoRI (not destroyed)
  Sequencing primers: 5′ CMV-F; 3′ bGHpA
Terms and licenses: Academic/Nonprofit Terms; Industry Terms: Not Available to Industry
How to cite: pcDNA 3.1 AURKA deltaNter was a gift from Marc Tramier (Addgene plasmid # 157749 ; http://n2t.net/addgene:157749 ; RRID:Addgene_157749)
